>Addgene plasmid #23475 | pDONR223-DKFZp761P0423 | depositor partial sequence | sequence record 11111 | Author sequence, M13pUC-fwd
TTTATTTTGACTGATAGTGACCTGTTCGTTGCAACAAATTGATGAGCAATGCTTTTTTATAATGCCAACT
TTGTACAAAAAAGTTGGCACCATGCACCAGACCCTCTGCCTGAACCCCGAGAGCCTGAAAATGTCTGCGT
GCAGTGACTTTGTGGAGCACATCTGGAAACCCGGGTCCTGCAAGAACTGCTTCTGCCTGCGGAGTGACCA
CCAGCTGGTGGCCGGCCCTCCCCAGCCCAGAGCGGGCAGCCTGCCCCCTCCACCGCGCCTGCCTCCCAGG
CCTGAGAACTGCCGCCTGGAAGATGAAGGTGTGAACAGCTCACCTTACTCCAAGCCCACAATTGCCGTGA
AGCCCACCATGATGAGCTCCGAGGCCTCTGATGTGTGGACAGAGGCCAACCTGAGTGCCGAAGTCTCGCA
GGTCATCTGGAGACGAGCCCCTGGCAAGCTCCCCCTCCCGAAGCAGGAGGATGCCCCCGTCGTCTATCTG
GGCAGCTTCCGAGGTGTACAGAAGCCTGCTGGTCCCTCTACCTCCCCTGATGGCAATTCTCGCTGTCCCC
CAGCTTACACCATGGTCGGCCTGCACAACCTTGAGCCCCGCGGCGAGAGGAACATTGCCTTCCACCCGGT
GAGCTTCCCGGAGGAGAAGGCTGTGCACAAAGAAAAACCCTCATTTCCTTACCAAGACCGGCCCTCCACC
CAGGAGAGCTTCCGCCAGAAACTGGCTGCCTTTGCTGGGACCACATCTGGCTGTCACCAGGCCCTGGGCC
CCTGCGGGAATCCCTGCCCTCGGAGGATGACAGTGATCAAGTGCTCGCCCTCCGGGGACAGCGAGGGTGG
AGAGTACTGCTCATCCTGGACTGCTGCCCTGGGAGCCCTGTTGCC
