>Addgene plasmid #23475 | pDONR223-DKFZp761P0423 | addgene partial sequence | sequence record 29336 | 23475 with M13pUC-fwd
CTCGGGCCCAATAATGATTTTATTTTGACTGATAGTGACCTGTTCGTTGCAACAAATTGATGAGCAATGC
TTTTTTATAATGCCAACTTTGTACAAAAAAGTTGGCACCATGCACCAGACCCTCTGCCTGAACCCCGAGA
GCCTGAAAATGTCTGCGTGCAGTGACTTTGTGGAGCACATCTGGAAACCCGGGTCCTGCAAGAACTGCTT
CTGCCTGCGGAGTGACCACCAGCTGGTGGCCGGCCCTCCCCAGCCCAGAGCGGGCAGCCTGCCCCCTCCA
CCGCGCCTGCCTCCCAGGCCTGAGAACTGCCGCCTGGAAGATGAAGGTGTGAACAGCTCACCTTACTCCA
AGCCCACAATTGCCGTGAAGCCCACCATGATGAGCTCCGAGGCCTCTGATGTGTGGACAGAGGCCAACCT
GAGTGCCGAAGTCTCGCAGGTCATCTGGAGACGAGCCCCTGGCAAGCTCCCCCTCCCGAAGCAGGAGGAT
GCCCCCGTCGTCTATCTGGGCAGCTTCCGAGGTGTACAGAAGCCTGCTGGTCCCTCTACCTCCCCTGATG
GCAATTCTCGCTGTCCCCCAGCTTACACCATGGTCGGCCTGCACAACCTTGAGCCCCGCGGC
