>Addgene plasmid #23475 | pDONR223-DKFZp761P0423 | depositor partial sequence | sequence record 46875 | Author sequence, M13-rev
GGGGGATTCAGGCTGGATGGCAATAATGATTTTATTTTGACTGATAGTGACCTGTTCGTTGCAACAAATT
GATAAGCAATGCTTTCTTATAATGCCAACTTTGTACAAGAAAGTTGGCAACAGAAGCTGCAGGAGCTTCA
GCGACTGTAAGAGGGCCCCGGGCTCCGCAGACGCCAGGTACTGGCAGCAAAGCCAGTCCTCCAGCTCCAC
GCCCCGCCTGCGATCCACCGCCTTCTCCGCAAACTTCATCATCATCAGGGCCCGCTTCATGTCGATCCAG
TTGTGCAGCGTGCCGCACAGCGCCTCCTCCGAGGTGCCCGGCTGCTGCACCAGCTCGCGCCGAGGCCCCC
ACAGCAGGCACTGCAGCACGCGCTTGGCCTCGCCGATGCGGATACGCTTGATGGGGTCGGCCTCCAGTAG
CAGATGTGCCAGCTGCTGCAGGCCGGGTGAGTAGAGGGACAGCGCGGGCAGCGGCGGCAGGTCCTCCTGC
CGGTAGTCTCTCTCCCGCAGCTGGGCGCGCACCTCGAACGGGTTGGGTTGGTGCAGCAGCTCGTAGATGA
GGATGCCTGTCTGGAACTCATCGAACTTGCGGTACTGGGAAGCAGACACGATCTCGGGGGCCAGCCGGGC
CTGGCTCTTCTTCTGCTGCAGGGTTGGGGTGCCGCCCGGCTTCTGCTTGGCCTTCAAAAAGTTGCTGAAG
ATGAGTCCGGGCAGCTGCTTTCTCCGGGGCCCTTCCGGGGAGGGCGGGGCCGGTTGCGGGGCTGAAAGTG
CCACCAGCAGGCGGGGCGGGCTGAGGACCAGGGAGGCCCG
