>Addgene plasmid #23475 | pDONR223-DKFZp761P0423 | addgene partial sequence | sequence record 54281 | M13-rev 5'-CAGGAAACAGCTATGACC-3'
TCAGCTGGATGGCAATAATGATTTTATTTTGACTGATAGTGACCTGTTCGTTGCAACAAATTGATAAGCA
ATGCTTTCTTATAATGCCAACTTTGTACAAGAAAGTTGGCAACAGAAGCTGCAGGAGCTTCAGCGACTGT
AAGAGGGCCCCGGGCTCCGCAGACGCCAGGTACTGGCAGCAAAGCCAGTCCTCCAGCTCCACGCCCCGCC
TGCGATCCACCGCCTTCTCCGCAAACTTCATCATCATCAGGGCCCGCTTCATGTCGATCCAGTTGTGCAG
CGTGCCGCACAGCGCCTCCTCCGAGGTGCCCGGCTGCTGCACCAGCTCGCGCCGAGGCCCCCACAGCAGG
CACTGCAGCACGCGCTTGGCCTCGCCGATGCGGATACGCTTGATGGGGTCGGCCTCCAGTAGCAGATGTG
CCAGCTGCTGCAGGCCGGGTGAGTAGAGGGACAGCGCGGGCAGCGGCGGCAGGTCCTCCTGCCGGTAGTC
TCTCTCCCGCAGCTGGGCGCGCACCTCGAACGGGTTGGGTTGGTGCAGCAGCTCGTAGATGAGGATGCCT
GTCTGGAACTCATCGAACTTGCGGTACTGGGAAGCAGACACGATCTCGGGGG
