>Addgene plasmid #23475 | pDONR223-DKFZp761P0423 | addgene partial sequence | sequence record 58106 | hSGK223-Fwd2 5'-ttgtaacaagccctgctgtg
CTGCTCTGAGGACCCCGGCAGCACCTATGCTGTGAAAATCTGCAAAGCCCCTGAGCCCAAAACAGTCTCC
TACTGCAGCCCGTCCGTGCCCGTGCACTTTAACATCCAGCAGGACTGCGGCCACTTCGTCGCCTCGGTGC
CGTCCAGCATGCTCAGCTCCCCCGACGCGCCTCCCTGCTCCTCTGCCGCCCCGCCTGCTGGTGGCACTCT
CAGCCCCGCAGCCGGCCCCGCCTCCCCGGAAGGGCCCCGGGAGAAGCAGCTGCCCCGGCTCATCATCAGC
AACTTTTTGAAGGCCAAGCAGAAGCCGGGCGGCACCCCAAACCTGCAGCAGAAGAAGAGCCAGGCCCGGC
TGGCCCCCGAGATCGTGTCTGCTTCCCAGTACCGCAAGTTCGATGAGTTCCAGACAGGCATCCTCATCTA
CGAGCTGCTGCACCAACCCAACCCGTTCGAGGTGCGCGCCCAGCTGCGGGAGAGAGACTACCGGCAGGAG
GACCTGCCGCCGCTGCCCGCGCTGTCCCTCTACTCACCCGGCCTGCAGCAGCTGGCACATCTGCTACTGG
AGGCCGACCCCATCAAGCGTATCCGCATCGGCGAGGCCAAGCGCGTGCTGCAGTGCCTGCTGTGGGGGCC
TCGGCGCGAGCTGGTGCAGCAGCCGGGCACCTCGGAGGAGGCGCTGTGCGGCACGCTGCACAACTGGATC
GACATGAAGCGGGCCCTGATGATGATGAAGTTTGCGGAGAAGGCGGTGGATCGCAGGCGGGGCGTGGAGC
TGGAGGACTGGCTTTGCTGCCAGTACCTGGCGTCTGCGGAGCCCGGGGCCCTCTTACAG
