>Addgene plasmid #23475 | pDONR223-DKFZp761P0423 | addgene partial sequence | sequence record 58107 | hSGK223-Fwd1 5'-agagtactgctccatcctggact
AGGCTGCCTCCCAGACTGCAGGTTCCCGGGGCAGGCATGGTGGCAGGGACTGCTCACCCACGTGCTGGGA
GCAGGGGAAGTGTTCCGGGCCCGCAGAGCAGGAGAAGCGGGGCCCGAGCTTCCCCAAGGAGTGCTGTAGC
CAGGGCCCCACTGCCCACCCATCCTGCCTGGGCCCCAAGAAACTGTCCCTCACCTCGGAGGCTGCCATTT
CTTCCGACGGCCTCTCTTGTGGCAGCGGCAGCGGCAGCGGCAGCGGCGCCAGTAGCCCCTTCGTCCCCCA
CCTCGAGAGTGATTACTGCTCCCTCATGAAGGAACCTGCCCCAGAGAAGCAGCAGGACCCTGGCTGCCCA
GGGGTGACCCCTAGCAGATGCCTTGGGCTGACGGGGGAGCCCCAGCCCCCGGCCCACCCCCGGGAGGCTA
CACAGCCTGAACCCATCTATGCTGAGAGCACCAAGAGGAAGAAGGCAGCTCCGGTGCCTTCCAAGTCACA
GGCCAAGATAGAACATGCAGCTGCTGCCCAGGGCCAAGGCCAGGTATGCACAGGTAATGCCTGGGCCCAG
AAAGCAGCATCTGGCTGGGGCCGGGACAGCCCAGACCCAACTCCCCAGGTGTCAGCCACCATCACAGTCA
TGGCGGCCCACCCGGAAGAGGACCATCGGACGATCTACCTGAGCAGCCCTGACTCTGCAGTGGGGGTGCA
GTGGCCACGAGGGCCTGTGAGCCAGAACTCCGAGGTAGGTGAAGAGGAGACTTCGGCTGGGCAGGGGCTG
AGCTCCAGGGAAAGCCATGCTCACAGTGCCAGCGAGAGCAAGCCCAAGGAGAGGCCCGCCATTCCCCCCA
AGTTGTCAAAC
