[The description below was written by a language model from this plasmid's Addgene catalogue record.]
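Description:
pDONR223-DKFZp761P0423 is a Gateway entry clone built on the pDONR223 donor backbone (about 5 kb without insert), carrying a human open reading frame originally annotated as hypothetical protein DKFZp761P0423 and now assigned to the gene PRAG1 (also called PRAGMIN, PEAK2, NACK or SGK223). It is propagated in E. coli as a high-copy plasmid under spectinomycin selection. The insert of roughly 4.2 kb was introduced by Gateway recombination, so in the finished clone it is expected to be flanked by the attL-type sites that allow transfer into attR-containing destination vectors. No feature table is provided, however, so the exact site positions and other backbone elements are not documented here. M13 forward and reverse priming sites flank the insert for sequence verification.

The cloned ORF differs from the reference protein in two ways: a Gly-Ser dipeptide is inserted after residue 343, and residues 1068–1184 are deleted. These differences should be kept in mind when interpreting functional data. The ORF lacks a stop codon by design, so an LR reaction into a suitable destination vector can fuse a C-terminal epitope tag of choice, with the stop codon supplied by that vector. The plasmid has no mammalian promoter and is not meant to be transfected directly; it serves only as a shuttle source for the ORF. The depositors point to a companion set of lentiviral Gateway destination vectors (the pLX301–pLX304 series) for expression in mammalian cells. The clone belongs to an ORF collection associated with a study of resistance to RAF inhibition through MAP kinase pathway reactivation, consistent with use in gain-of-function expression screens.
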