Addgene plasmid #23475: pDONR223-DKFZp761P0423
Depositing lab: William Hahn & David Root. Depositing organization: Dana-Farber Cancer Institute. Publication: COT drives resistance to RAF inhibition through MAP kinase pathway reactivation. Johannessen CM, Boehm JS, Kim SY, Thomas SR, Wardwell L, Johnson LA, Emery CM, Stransky N, Cogdill AP, Barretina J, Caponigro G, Hieronymus H, Murray RR, Salehi-Ashtiani K, Hill DE, Vidal M, Zhao JJ, Yang X, Alkan O, Kim S, Harris JL, Wilson CJ, Myer VE, Finan PM, Root DE, Roberts TM, Golub T, Flaherty KT, Dummer R, Weber BL, Sellers WR, Schlegel R, Wargo JA, Hahn WC, Garraway LA. Nature. 2010 Dec 16;468(7326):968-72. doi: 10.1038/nature09627 PubMed 21107320.
Backbone
  Vector backbone: pDONR223
  Backbone manufacturer: Invitrogen
  Backbone size w/o insert (bp): 5005
  Vector type: Gateway Donor vector
Growth in bacteria
  Bacterial resistance: Spectinomycin, 50 μg/mL
  Growth temperature: 37°C
  Growth strain: DH5alpha
  Copy number: High Copy
Gene/Insert
  Gene/Insert name: DKFZp761P0423 (alt name: hypothetical protein DKFZp761P0423)
  Species: H. sapiens (human)
  Insert size (bp): 4209
  Mutation: GS inserted after aa343, del aa1068-1184
  Entrez Gene: PRAG1 (a.k.a. NACK, PEAK2, PRAGMIN, SGK223)
  Cloning method: Gateway Cloning
  Sequencing primers: 5′ M13pUC-fwd; 3′ M13rev
Terms and licenses: Academic/Nonprofit Terms; Industry Terms: Not Available to Industry
Depositor comments: The ORF has no Stop codon. This design enables easy recombination into a destination vector to add an epitope tag of choice and Stop codon to the ORF. Do NOT use this plasmid directly for transfections. A set of 4 custom lentiviral vectors is available ( pLX301 (http://www.addgene.org/25895/) , pLX302 (http://www.addgene.org/25896/) , pLX303 (http://www.addgene.org/25897/) , pLX304 (http://www.addgene.org/25890/) ) to be used to express these ORFs in mammalian cells. These plasmids are not included in the kit and must be ordered separately.
How to cite: pDONR223-DKFZp761P0423 was a gift from William Hahn & David Root (Addgene plasmid # 23475 ; http://n2t.net/addgene:23475 ; RRID:Addgene_23475)
